>Addgene plasmid #20438 | pWZL Neo Myr Flag CAMK1G | addgene partial sequence | sequence record 26259 | 20438 with pWZL-Fwd
CTCCTTCTCTAGGCGCCGGCCGGATCCAGAATTCGCCACCATGGGGTCTTCAAAATCTAAACCAAAGGAC
CCCAGCCAGCGCCGGCGCAGGATCCGAGGTTACCTTGACTACAAAGACGATGACGACAAGCAATTGACAA
GTTTGTACAAAAAAGTTGGCATGGGTCGAAAGGAAGAAGATGACTGCAGTTCCTGGAAGAAACAGACCAC
CAACATCCGGAAAACCTTCATTTTTATGGAAGTGCTGGGATCAGGAGCTTTCTCAGAAGTTTTCCTGGTG
AAGCAAAGACTGACTGGGAAGCTCTTTGCTCTGAAGTGCATCAAGAAGTCACCTGCCTTCCGGGACAGCA
GCCTGGAGAATGAGATTGCTGTGTTGAAAAAGATCAAGCATGAAAACATTGTGACCCTGGAGGACATCTA
TGAGAGCACCACCCACTACTACCTGGTCATGCAGCTTGTTTCTGGTGGGGAGCTCTTTGACCGGATCCTG
GAGCGGGGTGTCTACACAGAGAAGGATGCCAGTCTGGTGATCCAGCAGGTCTTGTCGGCAGTGAAATACC
TACATGAGAATGGCATCGTCCACAGAGACTTAAAGCCCGAAAACCTGCTTTACCTTACCCCTGAAGAGAA
CTCTAAGATCATGATCACTGACTTTGGTCTGTCCAAGATGGAACAGAATGGCATCATGTCCACTGCCTGT
GGGACCCCNNNTACGTGGCTCCNGAAGTGCTGGCCCAGAAA
