[The description below was written by a language model from this plasmid's Addgene catalogue record.]
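Description:
pWZL Neo Myr Flag CAMK1G is a retroviral mammalian expression plasmid built on the Gateway-compatible pWZL-Neo-Myr-Flag-DEST backbone. It is propagated in bacteria under ampicillin selection, in a recombination-deficient strain chosen to limit rearrangement between repeated retroviral sequences. Transduced or transfected mammalian cells are selected through a neomycin resistance marker using G418. The record gives no feature table, so the promoter driving the insert, the origin of replication and the arrangement of the neomycin cassette are not explicitly stated. Copy number is listed as unknown.

The insert is the human CAMK1G open reading frame, encoding calcium/calmodulin-dependent protein kinase IG. It was first cloned into a Gateway entry vector and then moved into the destination backbone by an LR recombination reaction. This places the ORF in frame behind two N-terminal elements supplied by the backbone: a myristoylation signal and a Flag epitope. A myristoylation signal directs lipid modification that tethers the fusion protein to cellular membranes, a strategy commonly used to promote kinase activation. The Flag tag allows detection or immunoprecipitation of the expressed protein.

The plasmid is one member of a kinase library of myristoylated, Flag-tagged clones, assembled for a functional genomic study aimed at identifying breast cancer oncogenes. Such constructs are suited to making retrovirus for stable delivery of the kinase into mammalian cells in gain-of-function screens or follow-up assays. The depositor notes that the gene identity was verified but the clone was not fully sequenced, so minor mutations cannot be excluded.
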