Addgene plasmid #20438: pWZL Neo Myr Flag CAMK1G
Depositing lab: William Hahn & Jean Zhao. Depositing organization: Dana-Farber Cancer Institute. Publication: Integrative Genomic Approaches Identify IKBKE as a Breast Cancer Oncogene (Kinase Library Clones). Boehm JS, Zhao JJ, Yao J, Kim SY, Firestein R, Dunn IF, Sjostrom SK, Garraway LA, Weremowicz S, Richardson AL, Greulich H, Stewart CJ, Mulvey LA, Shen RR, Ambrogio L, Hirozane-Kishikawa T, Hill DE, Vidal M, Meyerson M, Grenier JK, Hinkle G, Root DE, Roberts TM, Lander ES, Polyak K, Hahn WC. Cell. 2007 Jun 15. 129(6):1065-1079. 10.1016/j.cell.2007.03.052 PubMed 17574021.
Backbone
  Vector backbone: pWZL-Neo-Myr-Flag-DEST
  Backbone manufacturer: William Hahn Lab (available at Addgene, #15300)
  Vector type: Mammalian Expression, Retroviral
  Selectable markers: Neomycin (select with G418)
Growth in bacteria
  Bacterial resistance: Ampicillin, 100 μg/mL
  Growth temperature: 37°C
  Growth strain: Stbl3
  Growth instructions: Stbl3 cells to prevent recombination.
  Copy number: Unknown
Gene/Insert
  Gene/Insert name: CAMK1G (alt name: calcium/calmodulin-dependent protein kinase IG)
  Species: H. sapiens (human)
  GenBank ID: NM_020439
  Entrez Gene: CAMK1G (a.k.a. CLICK3, CLICKIII, VWS1)
  Tag / fusion protein: Myr (N terminal on backbone); Flag (N terminal on backbone)
  Cloning method: Gateway Cloning
  Sequencing primers: 5′ pWZL-Fwd (GAA CCT CCT CGT TCG ACC); 3′ pWZL-Rev (TTC CGG GCC CTC ACA TTG)
Resource information
  A portion of this plasmid was derived from a plasmid made by: 4-A7
Terms and licenses: Academic/Nonprofit Terms; Industry Terms: Not Available to Industry
Depositor comments: ORFs were cloned into Gateway compatible pEntry vectors. An LR recombination reaction was performed to move the ORF to pWZL-Neo-Myr-Flag DEST such that the ORF would have 5' myristoylation and flag tags. This plasmid is part of a kinase library, and the gene has been verified, but has not been fully sequenced for minor mutations. Please see the following link for plasmids from this article that are not part of the kinase library http://www.addgene.org/pubmed/17574021
How to cite: pWZL Neo Myr Flag CAMK1G was a gift from William Hahn & Jean Zhao (Addgene plasmid # 20438 ; http://n2t.net/addgene:20438 ; RRID:Addgene_20438)
